Addgene plasmid #84220: pMK1221
Purpose: (Empty Backbone) Lentiviral expression of shRNAs, compatible with double-shRNA expression, SFFV promoter, mCherry
Depositing lab: Martin Kampmann & Jonathan Weissman. Depositing organization: University of California, San Francisco (UCSF). Publication: Next-generation libraries for robust RNA interference-based genome-wide screens. Kampmann M, Horlbeck MA, Chen Y, Tsai JC, Bassik MC, Gilbert LA, Villalta JE, Kwon SC, Chang H, Kim VN, Weissman JS. Proc Natl Acad Sci U S A. 2015 Jun 30;112(26):E3384-91. doi: 10.1073/pnas.1508821112. Epub 2015 Jun 15. PubMed 26080438.
Backbone
  Vector backbone: pSicoR
  Vector type: Mammalian Expression, Lentiviral, RNAi
  Selectable markers: Puromycin
Growth in bacteria
  Bacterial resistance: Ampicillin, 100 μg/mL
  Growth temperature: 37°C
  Growth strain: NEB Stable
  Copy number: Unknown
Terms and licenses: Academic/Nonprofit Terms; Industry Terms: Not Available to Industry
How to cite: pMK1221 was a gift from Martin Kampmann & Jonathan Weissman (Addgene plasmid # 84220 ; http://n2t.net/addgene:84220 ; RRID:Addgene_84220)
