[The description below was written by a language model from this plasmid's Addgene catalogue record and pLannotate feature annotations shown in this document.]
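Description:
pMK1221 is an empty lentiviral shRNA expression backbone derived from pSicoR, intended for RNA interference in mammalian cells and described as compatible with double-shRNA expression. It is propagated in bacteria through a high-copy ColE1/pUC-type origin and selected with ampicillin via the β-lactamase gene. The viral portion has a typical HIV-1-based transfer vector layout. A CMV enhancer/promoter sits upstream of a truncated 5' LTR to drive genomic RNA production in packaging cells. This is followed by the Ψ packaging signal with a gag fragment, the Rev response element for Rev-dependent nuclear export, and the cPPT/CTS element. A second truncated LTR, preceded by a nef-derived fragment, closes the proviral unit. Packaging functions are not encoded and must be supplied in trans.

The payload is a single Pol II transcription unit driven by the SFFV LTR promoter. It encodes puromycin N-acetyltransferase followed by mCherry, so transduced cells can be both drug-selected and tracked by red fluorescence. A short gap separates the two reading frames, but the element linking them is not annotated. Downstream of mCherry lie fragments of the 5' and 3' flanking sequences of human miR-30a. This indicates that shRNAs are cloned into a microRNA-like context in the 3' untranslated region and are processed from the same transcript that reports marker expression. A WPRE follows to enhance transcript expression. No shRNA is present in this backbone.

The two sequence records, about 7.95 and 7.96 kb, carry the same 22 annotated features in the same order and differ only slightly in length. The associated publication concerns next-generation shRNA libraries for genome-wide screening, which fits use of the vector for cloning individual or paired shRNAs.
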