Features (pLannotate 1.2.2; 22 found; start..end, strand, type, name):
     40..92      -  misc_feature   bom (fragment): basis of mobility region from pBR322
    247..626     +  enhancer       CMV enhancer: human cytomegalovirus immediate early enhancer
    627..826     +  promoter       CMV promoter: human cytomegalovirus (CMV) immediate early promoter
    844..1024    +  LTR            5' LTR (truncated): truncated 5' long terminal repeat (LTR) from HIV-1
   1071..1196    +  misc_feature   HIV-1 Ψ: packaging signal of human immunodeficiency virus type 1
   1180..1518    +  CDS            HIV-1 gag (fragment): gag protein from human immunodeficiency virus 1; gag
   1695..1928    +  misc_feature   RRE: The Rev response element (RRE) of HIV-1 allows for Rev-dependent mRNA export from the nucleus to the cytoplasm.
   2305..2405    +  CDS            Rev (fragment): human immunodeficiency virus 1 (HIV-1) Rev protein; rev; enhances nuclear export of unspliced and incompletely spliced viral mRNAs
   2455..2572    +  misc_feature   cPPT/CTS: central polypurine tract and central termination sequence of HIV-1
   2757..3164    +  promoter       SFFV promoter: spleen focus-forming virus long terminal repeat (LTR) promoter
   3176..3772    +  CDS            PuroR: puromycin N-acetyltransferase; pac from Streptomyces alboniger; confers resistance to puromycin
   3848..4555    +  CDS            mCherry: mCherry is a basic (constitutively fluorescent) red fluorescent protein published in 2004, derived from Discosoma sp.. It is reported to be a very rapidly-maturing monomer with low acid sensitivity.
   4597..4618    +  ncRNA          5' miR-30a (fragment): sequence upstream of the 71-nt precursor of the human miR-30a microRNA (Zeng et al., 2002) miRNA
   4697..4714    +  ncRNA          3' miR-30a (fragment): sequence downstream of the 71-nt precursor of the human miR-30a microRNA (Zeng et al., 2002) miRNA
   4830..4853    +  misc_feature   MCS (fragment): pBluescript multiple cloning site
   4853..5441    +  misc_feature   WPRE: woodchuck hepatitis virus posttranscriptional regulatory element
   5442..5461    +  misc_feature   MCS (fragment): pBluescript multiple cloning site
   5463..5963    +  CDS            nef (fragment): NEF_HV1LA - Experimental evidence at protein level: Swiss-Prot protein existence level 1. Extracellular Nef protein targets CD4(+) T-lymphocytes for apoptosis by interacting with CXCR4 surface receptors. From Human immunodeficiency virus type 1 group M subtype B (isolate Lai) (HIV-1).
   5970..6150    +  LTR            5' LTR (truncated): truncated 5' long terminal repeat (LTR) from HIV-1
   6212..6800    -  rep_origin     ori: high-copy-number ColE1/pMB1/pBR322/pUC origin of replication
   6971..7831    -  CDS            AmpR: β-lactamase; bla; confers resistance to ampicillin, carbenicillin, and related antibiotics
   7832..7936    -  promoter       AmpR promoter: bla
>Addgene plasmid #84220 | pMK1221 | depositor full sequence | sequence record 161844 | pMK1221 sequence 7964 bps
GCTTAAGCGGTCGACGGATCGGGAGATCTCCCGATCCCCTATGGTGCACTCTCAGTACAATCTGCTCTGA
TGCCGCATAGTTAAGCCAGTATCTGCTCCCTGCTTGTGTGTTGGAGGTCGCTGAGTAGTGCGCGAGCAAA
ATTTAAGCTACAACAAGGCAAGGCTTGACCGACAATTGCATGAAGAATCTGCTTAGGGTTAGGCGTTTTG
CGCTGCTTCGCGATGTACGGGCCAGATATACGCGTTGACATTGATTATTGACTAGTTATTAATAGTAATC
AATTACGGGGTCATTAGTTCATAGCCCATATATGGAGTTCCGCGTTACATAACTTACGGTAAATGGCCCG
CCTGGCTGACCGCCCAACGACCCCCGCCCATTGACGTCAATAATGACGTATGTTCCCATAGTAACGCCAA
TAGGGACTTTCCATTGACGTCAATGGGTGGAGTATTTACGGTAAACTGCCCACTTGGCAGTACATCAAGT
GTATCATATGCCAAGTACGCCCCCTATTGACGTCAATGACGGTAAATGGCCCGCCTGGCATTATGCCCAG
TACATGACCTTATGGGACTTTCCTACTTGGCAGTACATCTACGTATTAGTCATCGCTATTACCATGGTGA
TGCGGTTTTGGCAGTACATCAATGGGCGTGGATAGCGGTTTGACTCACGGGGATTTCCAAGTCTCCACCC
CATTGACGTCAATGGGAGTTTGTTTTGGCACCAAAATCAACGGGACTTTCCAAAATGTCGTAACAACTCC
GCCCCATTGACGCAAATGGGCGGTAGGCGTGTACGGTGGGAGGTCTATATAAGCAGCGCGTTTTGCCTGT
ACTGGGTCTCTCTGGTTAGACCAGATCTGAGCCTGGGAGCTCTCTGGCTAACTAGGGAACCCACTGCTTA
AGCCTCAATAAAGCTTGCCTTGAGTGCTTCAAGTAGTGTGTGCCCGTCTGTTGTGTGACTCTGGTAACTA
GAGATCCCTCAGACCCTTTTAGTCAGTGTGGAAAATCTCTAGCAGTGGCGCCCGAACAGGGACTTGAAAG
CGAAAGGGAAACCAGAGGAGCTCTCTCGACGCAGGACTCGGCTTGCTGAAGCGCGCACGGCAAGAGGCGA
GGGGCGGCGACTGGTGAGTACGCCAAAAATTTTGACTAGCGGAGGCTAGAAGGAGAGAGATGGGTGCGAG
AGCGTCAGTATTAAGCGGGGGAGAATTAGATCGCGATGGGAAAAAATTCGGTTAAGGCCAGGGGGAAAGA
AAAAATATAAATTAAAACATATAGTATGGGCAAGCAGGGAGCTAGAACGATTCGCAGTTAATCCTGGCCT
GTTAGAAACATCAGAAGGCTGTAGACAAATACTGGGACAGCTACAACCATCCCTTCAGACAGGATCAGAA
GAACTTAGATCATTATATAATACAGTAGCAACCCTCTATTGTGTGCATCAAAGGATAGAGATAAAAGACA
CCAAGGAAGCTTTAGACAAGATAGAGGAAGAGCAAAACAAAAGTAAGACCACCGCACAGCAAGCGGCCGG
CCGCGCTGATCTTCAGACCTGGAGGAGGAGATATGAGGGACAATTGGAGAAGTGAATTATATAAATATAA
AGTAGTAAAAATTGAACCATTAGGAGTAGCACCCACCAAGGCAAAGAGAAGAGTGGTGCAGAGAGAAAAA
AGAGCAGTGGGAATAGGAGCTTTGTTCCTTGGGTTCTTGGGAGCAGCAGGAAGCACTATGGGCGCAGCGT
CAATGACGCTGACGGTACAGGCCAGACAATTATTGTCTGGTATAGTGCAGCAGCAGAACAATTTGCTGAG
GGCTATTGAGGCGCAACAGCATCTGTTGCAACTCACAGTCTGGGGCATCAAGCAGCTCCAGGCAAGAATC
CTGGCTGTGGAAAGATACCTAAAGGATCAACAGCTCCTGGGGATTTGGGGTTGCTCTGGAAAACTCATTT
GCACCACTGCTGTGCCTTGGAATGCTAGTTGGAGTAATAAATCTCTGGAACAGATTTGGAATCACACGAC
CTGGATGGAGTGGGACAGAGAAATTAACAATTACACAAGCTTAATACACTCCTTAATTGAAGAATCGCAA
AACCAGCAAGAAAAGAATGAACAAGAATTATTGGAATTAGATAAATGGGCAAGTTTGTGGAATTGGTTTA
ACATAACAAATTGGCTGTGGTATATAAAATTATTCATAATGATAGTAGGAGGCTTGGTAGGTTTAAGAAT
AGTTTTTGCTGTACTTTCTATAGTGAATAGAGTTAGGCAGGGATATTCACCATTATCGTTTCAGACCCAC
CTCCCAACCCCGAGGGGACCCGACAGGCCCGAAGGAATAGAAGAAGAAGGTGGAGAGAGAGACAGAGACA
GATCCATTCGATTAGTGAACGGATCGGCACTGCGTGCGCCAATTCTGCAGACAAATGGCAGTATTCATCC
ACAATTTTAAAAGAAAAGGGGGGATTGGGGGGTACAGTGCAGGGGAAAGAATAGTAGACATAATAGCAAC
AGACATACAAACTAAAGAATTACAAAAACAAATTACAAAAATTCAAAATTTTCGGGTTTATTACAGGGAC
AGCAGAGATCCAGTTTGGTTAGTACCGGGCCCGCTCTAGGGCCGCGTGGATAACCGTATTACCGCCATGC
ATTCCTGCAGCCCCGATAAAATAAAAGATTTTATTTAGTCTCCAGAAAAAGGGGGGAATGAAAGACCCCA
CCTGTAGGTTTGGCAAGCTAGCTGCAGTAACGCCATTTTGCAAGGCATGGAAAAATACCAAACCAAGAAT
AGAGAAGTTCAGATCAAGGGCGGGTACATGAAAATAGCTAACGTTGGGCCAAACAGGATATCTGCGGTGA
GCAGTTTCGGCCCCGGCCCGGGGCCAAGAACAGATGGTCACCGCAGTTTCGGCCCCGGCCCGAGGCCAAG
AACAGATGGTCCCCAGATATGGCCCAACCCTCAGCAGTTTCTTAAGACCCATCAGATGTTTCCAGGCTCC
CCCAAGGACCTGAAATGACCCTGCGCCTTATTTGAATTAACCAATCAGCCTGCTTCTCGCTTCTGTTCGC
GCGCTTCTGCTTCCCGAGCTCTATAAAAGAGCTCACAACCCCTCACTCGGCGCGCCAGTCCTCCGACAGA
CTGAGTCGCCCGGGTCTAGCCCACCATGACCGAGTACAAGCCCACGGTGCGCCTCGCCACCCGCGACGAC
GTCCCCCGGGCCGTACGCACCCTCGCCGCCGCGTTCGCCGACTACCCCGCCACGCGCCACACCGTCGACC
CGGACCGCCACATCGAGCGGGTCACCGAGCTGCAAGAACTCTTCCTCACGCGCGTCGGGCTCGACATCGG
CAAGGTGTGGGTCGCGGACGACGGCGCCGCGGTGGCGGTCTGGACCACGCCGGAGAGCGTCGAAGCGGGG
GCGGTGTTCGCCGAGATCGGCCCGCGCATGGCCGAGTTGAGCGGTTCCCGGCTGGCCGCGCAGCAACAGA
TGGAAGGCCTCCTGGCGCCGCACCGGCCCAAGGAGCCCGCGTGGTTCCTGGCCACCGTCGGCGTCTCGCC
CGACCACCAGGGCAAGGGTCTGGGCAGCGCCGTCGTGCTCCCCGGAGTGGAGGCGGCCGAGCGCGCCGGG
GTGCCCGCCTTCCTGGAGACCTCCGCGCCCCGCAACCTCCCCTTCTACGAGCGGCTCGGCTTCACCGTCA
CCGCCGACGTCGAGGTGCCCGAAGGACCGCGCACCTGGTGCATGACCCGCAAGCCCGGTGCCGGATCGGG
AGAGGGCAGAGGAAGTCTGCTAACATGCGGTGACGTCGAGGAGAATCCTGGCCCAGCGGCCGCAACCATG
GTGAGCAAGGGCGAGGAGGATAACATGGCCATCATCAAGGAGTTCATGCGCTTCAAGGTGCACATGGAGG
GCTCCGTGAACGGCCACGAGTTCGAGATCGAGGGCGAGGGCGAGGGCCGCCCCTACGAGGGCACCCAGAC
CGCCAAGCTGAAGGTGACCAAGGGTGGCCCCCTGCCCTTCGCCTGGGACATCCTGTCCCCTCAGTTCATG
TACGGCTCCAAGGCCTACGTGAAGCACCCCGCCGACATCCCCGACTACTTGAAGCTGTCCTTCCCCGAGG
GCTTCAAGTGGGAGCGCGTGATGAACTTCGAGGACGGCGGCGTGGTGACCGTGACCCAGGACTCCTCTCT
CCAGGACGGCGAGTTCATCTACAAGGTGAAGCTGCGCGGCACCAACTTCCCCTCCGACGGCCCCGTAATG
CAGAAGAAGACCATGGGCTGGGAGGCCTCCTCCGAGCGGATGTACCCCGAGGACGGCGCTCTGAAAGGAG
AGATCAAGCAGAGGCTGAAGCTGAAGGACGGCGGCCACTACGACGCTGAGGTCAAGACCACCTACAAGGC
CAAGAAGCCCGTGCAGCTGCCCGGCGCCTACAACGTCAACATCAAGTTGGACATCACCTCCCACAACGAG
GACTACACCATCGTGGAACAGTACGAACGCGCCGAGGGACGGCACTCCACCGGAGGAATGGACGAGCTGT
ACAAGTAAGCCTGCAGGAATTGCCTAGGAACTTTATTGGACTCGAGAAGAAGGTATATTGCTGTTGACCC
AGAGCGTTGGGCAGGTCTGAAGTTCATTAGTGAAGCCACAGATGTAATGAACTTCAGGACCTGCCCACTG
CCTTGGGCCTCGGACTTCAAGGGGTCAGTCACACTCTTTCCCTACACGACGCTCTTCCGATCTTGTTCTT
CTATCTAGAGTTGAACCGACTAGTAAGCCAGGTCGAGACATGTTTAAGGGTTCCGGTTCCACTAGGTACA
ATTCGATATCAAGCTTATCGATAATCAACCTCTGGATTACAAAATTTGTGAAAGATTGACTGGTATTCTT
AACTATGTTGCTCCTTTTACGCTATGTGGATACGCTGCTTTAATGCCTTTGTATCATGCTATTGCTTCCC
GTATGGCTTTCATTTTCTCCTCCTTGTATAAATCCTGGTTGCTGTCTCTTTATGAGGAGTTGTGGCCCGT
TGTCAGGCAACGTGGCGTGGTGTGCACTGTGTTTGCTGACGCAACCCCCACTGGTTGGGGCATTGCCACC
ACCTGTCAGCTCCTTTCCGGGACTTTCGCTTTCCCCCTCCCTATTGCCACGGCGGAACTCATCGCCGCCT
GCCTTGCCCGCTGCTGGACAGGGGCTCGGCTGTTGGGCACTGACAATTCCGTGGTGTTGTCGGGGAAATC
ATCGTCCTTTCCTTGGCTGCTCGCCTGTGTTGCCACCTGGATTCTGCGCGGGACGTCCTTCTGCTACGTC
CCTTCGGCCCTCAATCCAGCGGACCTTCCTTCCCGCGGCCTGCTGCCGGCTCTGCGGCCTCTTCCGCGTC
TTCGCCTTCGCCCTCAGACGAGTCGGATCTCCCTTTGGGCCGCCTCCCCGCATCGATACCGTCGACCTCG
ATCGAGACCTAGAAAAACATGGAGCAATCACAAGTAGCAATACAGCAGCTACCAATGCTGATTGTGCCTG
GCTAGAAGCACAAGAGGAGGAGGAGGTGGGTTTTCCAGTCACACCTCAGGTACCTTTAAGACCAATGACT
TACAAGGCAGCTGTAGATCTTAGCCACTTTTTAAAAGAAAAGGGGGGACTGGAAGGGCTAATTCACTCCC
AACGAAGACAAGATATCCTTGATCTGTGGATCTACCACACACAAGGCTACTTCCCTGATTGGCAGAACTA
CACACCAGGGCCAGGGATCAGATATCCACTGACCTTTGGATGGTGCTACAAGCTAGTACCAGTTGAGCAA
GAGAAGGTAGAAGAAGCCAATGAAGGAGAGAACACCCGCTTGTTACACCCTGTGAGCCTGCATGGGATGG
ATGACCCGGAGAGAGAAGTATTAGAGTGGAGGTTTGACAGCCGCCTAGCATTTCATCACATGGCCCGAGA
GCTGCATCCGGACTGTACTGGGTCTCTCTGGTTAGACCAGATCTGAGCCTGGGAGCTCTCTGGCTAACTA
GGGAACCCACTGCTTAAGCCTCAATAAAGCTTGCCTTGAGTGCTTCAAGTAGTGTGTGCCCGTCTGTTGT
GTGACTCTGGTAACTAGAGATCCCTCAGACCCTTTTAGTCAGTGTGGAAAATCTCTAGCAGCATGTGAGC
AAAAGGCCAGCAAAAGGCCAGGAACCGTAAAAAGGCCGCGTTGCTGGCGTTTTTCCATAGGCTCCGCCCC
CCTGACGAGCATCACAAAAATCGACGCTCAAGTCAGAGGTGGCGAAACCCGACAGGACTATAAAGATACC
AGGCGTTTCCCCCTGGAAGCTCCCTCGTGCGCTCTCCTGTTCCGACCCTGCCGCTTACCGGATACCTGTC
CGCCTTTCTCCCTTCGGGAAGCGTGGCGCTTTCTCATAGCTCACGCTGTAGGTATCTCAGTTCGGTGTAG
GTCGTTCGCTCCAAGCTGGGCTGTGTGCACGAACCCCCCGTTCAGCCCGACCGCTGCGCCTTATCCGGTA
ACTATCGTCTTGAGTCCAACCCGGTAAGACACGACTTATCGCCACTGGCAGCAGCCACTGGTAACAGGAT
TAGCAGAGCGAGGTATGTAGGCGGTGCTACAGAGTTCTTGAAGTGGTGGCCTAACTACGGCTACACTAGA
AGAACAGTATTTGGTATCTGCGCTCTGCTGAAGCCAGTTACCTTCGGAAAAAGAGTTGGTAGCTCTTGAT
CCGGCAAACAAACCACCGCTGGTAGCGGTGGTTTTTTTGTTTGCAAGCAGCAGATTACGCGCAGAAAAAA
AGGATCTCAAGAAGATCCTTTGATCTTTTCTACGGGGTCTGACGCTCAGTGGAACGAAAACTCACGTTAA
GGGATTTTGGTCATGAGATTATCAAAAAGGATCTTCACCTAGATCCTTTTAAATTAAAAATGAAGTTTTA
AATCAATCTAAAGTATATATGAGTAAACTTGGTCTGACAGTTACCAATGCTTAATCAGTGAGGCACCTAT
CTCAGCGATCTGTCTATTTCGTTCATCCATAGTTGCCTGACTCCCCGTCGTGTAGATAACTACGATACGG
GAGGGCTTACCATCTGGCCCCAGTGCTGCAATGATACCGCGAGACCCACGCTCACCGGCTCCAGATTTAT
CAGCAATAAACCAGCCAGCCGGAAGGGCCGAGCGCAGAAGTGGTCCTGCAACTTTATCCGCCTCCATCCA
GTCTATTAATTGTTGCCGGGAAGCTAGAGTAAGTAGTTCGCCAGTTAATAGTTTGCGCAACGTTGTTGCC
ATTGCTACAGGCATCGTGGTGTCACGCTCGTCGTTTGGTATGGCTTCATTCAGCTCCGGTTCCCAACGAT
CAAGGCGAGTTACATGATCCCCCATGTTGTGCAAAAAAGCGGTTAGCTCCTTCGGTCCTCCGATCGTTGT
CAGAAGTAAGTTGGCCGCAGTGTTATCACTCATGGTTATGGCAGCACTGCATAATTCTCTTACTGTCATG
CCATCCGTAAGATGCTTTTCTGTGACTGGTGAGTACTCAACCAAGTCATTCTGAGAATAGTGTATGCGGC
GACCGAGTTGCTCTTGCCCGGCGTCAATACGGGATAATACCGCGCCACATAGCAGAACTTTAAAAGTGCT
CATCATTGGAAAACGTTCTTCGGGGCGAAAACTCTCAAGGATCTTACCGCTGTTGAGATCCAGTTCGATG
TAACCCACTCGTGCACCCAACTGATCTTCAGCATCTTTTACTTTCACCAGCGTTTCTGGGTGAGCAAAAA
CAGGAAGGCAAAATGCCGCAAAAAAGGGAATAAGGGCGACACGGAAATGTTGAATACTCATACTCTTCCT
TTTTCAATATTATTGAAGCATTTATCAGGGTTATTGTCTCATGAGCGGATACATATTTGAATGTATTTAG
AAAAATAAACAAATAGGGGTTCCGCGCACATTTCCCCGAAAAGTGCCACCTGAC
