Features (pLannotate 1.2.2; 22 found; start..end, strand, type, name):
     51..103     -  misc_feature   bom (fragment): basis of mobility region from pBR322
    258..637     +  enhancer       CMV enhancer: human cytomegalovirus immediate early enhancer
    638..837     +  promoter       CMV promoter: human cytomegalovirus (CMV) immediate early promoter
    855..1035    +  LTR            5' LTR (truncated): truncated 5' long terminal repeat (LTR) from HIV-1
   1082..1207    +  misc_feature   HIV-1 Ψ: packaging signal of human immunodeficiency virus type 1
   1191..1529    +  CDS            HIV-1 gag (fragment): gag protein from human immunodeficiency virus 1; gag
   1704..1937    +  misc_feature   RRE: The Rev response element (RRE) of HIV-1 allows for Rev-dependent mRNA export from the nucleus to the cytoplasm.
   2314..2414    +  CDS            Rev (fragment): human immunodeficiency virus 1 (HIV-1) Rev protein; rev; enhances nuclear export of unspliced and incompletely spliced viral mRNAs
   2464..2581    +  misc_feature   cPPT/CTS: central polypurine tract and central termination sequence of HIV-1
   2766..3173    +  promoter       SFFV promoter: spleen focus-forming virus long terminal repeat (LTR) promoter
   3185..3781    +  CDS            PuroR: puromycin N-acetyltransferase; pac from Streptomyces alboniger; confers resistance to puromycin
   3857..4564    +  CDS            mCherry: mCherry is a basic (constitutively fluorescent) red fluorescent protein published in 2004, derived from Discosoma sp.. It is reported to be a very rapidly-maturing monomer with low acid sensitivity.
   4606..4627    +  ncRNA          5' miR-30a (fragment): sequence upstream of the 71-nt precursor of the human miR-30a microRNA (Zeng et al., 2002) miRNA
   4706..4723    +  ncRNA          3' miR-30a (fragment): sequence downstream of the 71-nt precursor of the human miR-30a microRNA (Zeng et al., 2002) miRNA
   4839..4862    +  misc_feature   MCS (fragment): pBluescript multiple cloning site
   4862..5450    +  misc_feature   WPRE: woodchuck hepatitis virus posttranscriptional regulatory element
   5451..5470    +  misc_feature   MCS (fragment): pBluescript multiple cloning site
   5472..5972    +  CDS            nef (fragment): NEF_HV1LA - Experimental evidence at protein level: Swiss-Prot protein existence level 1. Extracellular Nef protein targets CD4(+) T-lymphocytes for apoptosis by interacting with CXCR4 surface receptors. From Human immunodeficiency virus type 1 group M subtype B (isolate Lai) (HIV-1).
   5979..6159    +  LTR            5' LTR (truncated): truncated 5' long terminal repeat (LTR) from HIV-1
   6221..6809    -  rep_origin     ori: high-copy-number ColE1/pMB1/pBR322/pUC origin of replication
   6980..7840    -  CDS            AmpR: β-lactamase; bla; confers resistance to ampicillin, carbenicillin, and related antibiotics
   7841..7945    -  promoter       AmpR promoter: bla
>Addgene plasmid #84220 | pMK1221 | addgene full sequence | sequence record 269545 | Addgene NGS Result
CCCGAAAAGTGCCACCTGACGTCGACGGATCGGGAGATCTCCCGATCCCCTATGGTGCACTCTCAGTACA
ATCTGCTCTGATGCCGCATAGTTAAGCCAGTATCTGCTCCCTGCTTGTGTGTTGGAGGTCGCTGAGTAGT
GCGCGAGCAAAATTTAAGCTACAACAAGGCAAGGCTTGACCGACAATTGCATGAAGAATCTGCTTAGGGT
TAGGCGTTTTGCGCTGCTTCGCGATGTACGGGCCAGATATACGCGTTGACATTGATTATTGACTAGTTAT
TAATAGTAATCAATTACGGGGTCATTAGTTCATAGCCCATATATGGAGTTCCGCGTTACATAACTTACGG
TAAATGGCCCGCCTGGCTGACCGCCCAACGACCCCCGCCCATTGACGTCAATAATGACGTATGTTCCCAT
AGTAACGCCAATAGGGACTTTCCATTGACGTCAATGGGTGGAGTATTTACGGTAAACTGCCCACTTGGCA
GTACATCAAGTGTATCATATGCCAAGTACGCCCCCTATTGACGTCAATGACGGTAAATGGCCCGCCTGGC
ATTATGCCCAGTACATGACCTTATGGGACTTTCCTACTTGGCAGTACATCTACGTATTAGTCATCGCTAT
TACCATGGTGATGCGGTTTTGGCAGTACATCAATGGGCGTGGATAGCGGTTTGACTCACGGGGATTTCCA
AGTCTCCACCCCATTGACGTCAATGGGAGTTTGTTTTGGCACCAAAATCAACGGGACTTTCCAAAATGTC
GTAACAACTCCGCCCCATTGACGCAAATGGGCGGTAGGCGTGTACGGTGGGAGGTCTATATAAGCAGCGC
GTTTTGCCTGTACTGGGTCTCTCTGGTTAGACCAGATCTGAGCCTGGGAGCTCTCTGGCTAACTAGGGAA
CCCACTGCTTAAGCCTCAATAAAGCTTGCCTTGAGTGCTTCAAGTAGTGTGTGCCCGTCTGTTGTGTGAC
TCTGGTAACTAGAGATCCCTCAGACCCTTTTAGTCAGTGTGGAAAATCTCTAGCAGTGGCGCCCGAACAG
GGACTTGAAAGCGAAAGGGAAACCAGAGGAGCTCTCTCGACGCAGGACTCGGCTTGCTGAAGCGCGCACG
GCAAGAGGCGAGGGGCGGCGACTGGTGAGTACGCCAAAAATTTTGACTAGCGGAGGCTAGAAGGAGAGAG
ATGGGTGCGAGAGCGTCAGTATTAAGCGGGGGAGAATTAGATCGCGATGGGAAAAAATTCGGTTAAGGCC
AGGGGGAAAGAAAAAATATAAATTAAAACATATAGTATGGGCAAGCAGGGAGCTAGAACGATTCGCAGTT
AATCCTGGCCTGTTAGAAACATCAGAAGGCTGTAGACAAATACTGGGACAGCTACAACCATCCCTTCAGA
CAGGATCAGAAGAACTTAGATCATTATATAATACAGTAGCAACCCTCTATTGTGTGCATCAAAGGATAGA
GATAAAAGACACCAAGGAAGCTTTAGACAAGATAGAGGAAGAGCAAAACAAAAGTAAGACCACCGCACAG
CAAGCGGCCGGCCGCTGATCTTCAGACCTGGAGGAGGAGATATGAGGGACAATTGGAGAAGTGAATTATA
TAAATATAAAGTAGTAAAAATTGAACCATTAGGAGTAGCACCCACCAAGGCAAAGAGAAGAGTGGTGCAG
AGAGAAAAAAGAGCAGTGGGAATAGGAGCTTTGTTCCTTGGGTTCTTGGGAGCAGCAGGAAGCACTATGG
GCGCAGCGTCAATGACGCTGACGGTACAGGCCAGACAATTATTGTCTGGTATAGTGCAGCAGCAGAACAA
TTTGCTGAGGGCTATTGAGGCGCAACAGCATCTGTTGCAACTCACAGTCTGGGGCATCAAGCAGCTCCAG
GCAAGAATCCTGGCTGTGGAAAGATACCTAAAGGATCAACAGCTCCTGGGGATTTGGGGTTGCTCTGGAA
AACTCATTTGCACCACTGCTGTGCCTTGGAATGCTAGTTGGAGTAATAAATCTCTGGAACAGATTTGGAA
TCACACGACCTGGATGGAGTGGGACAGAGAAATTAACAATTACACAAGCTTAATACACTCCTTAATTGAA
GAATCGCAAAACCAGCAAGAAAAGAATGAACAAGAATTATTGGAATTAGATAAATGGGCAAGTTTGTGGA
ATTGGTTTAACATAACAAATTGGCTGTGGTATATAAAATTATTCATAATGATAGTAGGAGGCTTGGTAGG
TTTAAGAATAGTTTTTGCTGTACTTTCTATAGTGAATAGAGTTAGGCAGGGATATTCACCATTATCGTTT
CAGACCCACCTCCCAACCCCGAGGGGACCCGACAGGCCCGAAGGAATAGAAGAAGAAGGTGGAGAGAGAG
ACAGAGACAGATCCATTCGATTAGTGAACGGATCGGCACTGCGTGCGCCAATTCTGCAGACAAATGGCAG
TATTCATCCACAATTTTAAAAGAAAAGGGGGGATTGGGGGGTACAGTGCAGGGGAAAGAATAGTAGACAT
AATAGCAACAGACATACAAACTAAAGAATTACAAAAACAAATTACAAAAATTCAAAATTTTCGGGTTTAT
TACAGGGACAGCAGAGATCCAGTTTGGTTAGTACCGGGCCCGCTCTAGGGCCGCGTGGATAACCGTATTA
CCGCCATGCATTCCTGCAGCCCCGATAAAATAAAAGATTTTATTTAGTCTCCAGAAAAAGGGGGGAATGA
AAGACCCCACCTGTAGGTTTGGCAAGCTAGCTGCAGTAACGCCATTTTGCAAGGCATGGAAAAATACCAA
ACCAAGAATAGAGAAGTTCAGATCAAGGGCGGGTACATGAAAATAGCTAACGTTGGGCCAAACAGGATAT
CTGCGGTGAGCAGTTTCGGCCCCGGCCCGGGGCCAAGAACAGATGGTCACCGCAGTTTCGGCCCCGGCCC
GAGGCCAAGAACAGATGGTCCCCAGATATGGCCCAACCCTCAGCAGTTTCTTAAGACCCATCAGATGTTT
CCAGGCTCCCCCAAGGACCTGAAATGACCCTGCGCCTTATTTGAATTAACCAATCAGCCTGCTTCTCGCT
TCTGTTCGCGCGCTTCTGCTTCCCGAGCTCTATAAAAGAGCTCACAACCCCTCACTCGGCGCGCCAGTCC
TCCGACAGACTGAGTCGCCCGGGTCTAGCCCACCATGACCGAGTACAAGCCCACGGTGCGCCTCGCCACC
CGCGACGACGTCCCCCGGGCCGTACGCACCCTCGCCGCCGCGTTCGCCGACTACCCCGCCACGCGCCACA
CCGTCGACCCGGACCGCCACATCGAGCGGGTCACCGAGCTGCAAGAACTCTTCCTCACGCGCGTCGGGCT
CGACATCGGCAAGGTGTGGGTCGCGGACGACGGCGCCGCGGTGGCGGTCTGGACCACGCCGGAGAGCGTC
GAAGCGGGGGCGGTGTTCGCCGAGATCGGCCCGCGCATGGCCGAGTTGAGCGGTTCCCGGCTGGCCGCGC
AGCAACAGATGGAAGGCCTCCTGGCGCCGCACCGGCCCAAGGAGCCCGCGTGGTTCCTGGCCACCGTCGG
CGTCTCGCCCGACCACCAGGGCAAGGGTCTGGGCAGCGCCGTCGTGCTCCCCGGAGTGGAGGCGGCCGAG
CGCGCCGGGGTGCCCGCCTTCCTGGAGACCTCCGCGCCCCGCAACCTCCCCTTCTACGAGCGGCTCGGCT
TCACCGTCACCGCCGACGTCGAGGTGCCCGAAGGACCGCGCACCTGGTGCATGACCCGCAAGCCCGGTGC
CGGATCGGGAGAGGGCAGAGGAAGTCTGCTAACATGCGGTGACGTCGAGGAGAATCCTGGCCCAGCGGCC
GCAACCATGGTGAGCAAGGGCGAGGAGGATAACATGGCCATCATCAAGGAGTTCATGCGCTTCAAGGTGC
ACATGGAGGGCTCCGTGAACGGCCACGAGTTCGAGATCGAGGGCGAGGGCGAGGGCCGCCCCTACGAGGG
CACCCAGACCGCCAAGCTGAAGGTGACCAAGGGTGGCCCCCTGCCCTTCGCCTGGGACATCCTGTCCCCT
CAGTTCATGTACGGCTCCAAGGCCTACGTGAAGCACCCCGCCGACATCCCCGACTACTTGAAGCTGTCCT
TCCCCGAGGGCTTCAAGTGGGAGCGCGTGATGAACTTCGAGGACGGCGGCGTGGTGACCGTGACCCAGGA
CTCCTCTCTCCAGGACGGCGAGTTCATCTACAAGGTGAAGCTGCGCGGCACCAACTTCCCCTCCGACGGC
CCCGTAATGCAGAAGAAGACCATGGGCTGGGAGGCCTCCTCCGAGCGGATGTACCCCGAGGACGGCGCTC
TGAAAGGAGAGATCAAGCAGAGGCTGAAGCTGAAGGACGGCGGCCACTACGACGCTGAGGTCAAGACCAC
CTACAAGGCCAAGAAGCCCGTGCAGCTGCCCGGCGCCTACAACGTCAACATCAAGTTGGACATCACCTCC
CACAACGAGGACTACACCATCGTGGAACAGTACGAACGCGCCGAGGGACGGCACTCCACCGGAGGAATGG
ACGAGCTGTACAAGTAAGCCTGCAGGAATTGCCTAGGAACTTTATTGGACTCGAGAAGAAGGTATATTGC
TGTTGACCCAGAGCGTTGGGCAGGTCTGAAGTTCATTAGTGAAGCCACAGATGTAATGAACTTCAGGACC
TGCCCACTGCCTTGGGCCTCGGACTTCAAGGGGTCAGTCACACTCTTTCCCTACACGACGCTCTTCCGAT
CTTGTTCTTCTATCTAGAGTTGAACCGACTAGTAAGCCAGGTCGAGACATGTTTAAGGGTTCCGGTTCCA
CTAGGTACAATTCGATATCAAGCTTATCGATAATCAACCTCTGGATTACAAAATTTGTGAAAGATTGACT
GGTATTCTTAACTATGTTGCTCCTTTTACGCTATGTGGATACGCTGCTTTAATGCCTTTGTATCATGCTA
TTGCTTCCCGTATGGCTTTCATTTTCTCCTCCTTGTATAAATCCTGGTTGCTGTCTCTTTATGAGGAGTT
GTGGCCCGTTGTCAGGCAACGTGGCGTGGTGTGCACTGTGTTTGCTGACGCAACCCCCACTGGTTGGGGC
ATTGCCACCACCTGTCAGCTCCTTTCCGGGACTTTCGCTTTCCCCCTCCCTATTGCCACGGCGGAACTCA
TCGCCGCCTGCCTTGCCCGCTGCTGGACAGGGGCTCGGCTGTTGGGCACTGACAATTCCGTGGTGTTGTC
GGGGAAATCATCGTCCTTTCCTTGGCTGCTCGCCTGTGTTGCCACCTGGATTCTGCGCGGGACGTCCTTC
TGCTACGTCCCTTCGGCCCTCAATCCAGCGGACCTTCCTTCCCGCGGCCTGCTGCCGGCTCTGCGGCCTC
TTCCGCGTCTTCGCCTTCGCCCTCAGACGAGTCGGATCTCCCTTTGGGCCGCCTCCCCGCATCGATACCG
TCGACCTCGATCGAGACCTAGAAAAACATGGAGCAATCACAAGTAGCAATACAGCAGCTACCAATGCTGA
TTGTGCCTGGCTAGAAGCACAAGAGGAGGAGGAGGTGGGTTTTCCAGTCACACCTCAGGTACCTTTAAGA
CCAATGACTTACAAGGCAGCTGTAGATCTTAGCCACTTTTTAAAAGAAAAGGGGGGACTGGAAGGGCTAA
TTCACTCCCAACGAAGACAAGATATCCTTGATCTGTGGATCTACCACACACAAGGCTACTTCCCTGATTG
GCAGAACTACACACCAGGGCCAGGGATCAGATATCCACTGACCTTTGGATGGTGCTACAAGCTAGTACCA
GTTGAGCAAGAGAAGGTAGAAGAAGCCAATGAAGGAGAGAACACCCGCTTGTTACACCCTGTGAGCCTGC
ATGGGATGGATGACCCGGAGAGAGAAGTATTAGAGTGGAGGTTTGACAGCCGCCTAGCATTTCATCACAT
GGCCCGAGAGCTGCATCCGGACTGTACTGGGTCTCTCTGGTTAGACCAGATCTGAGCCTGGGAGCTCTCT
GGCTAACTAGGGAACCCACTGCTTAAGCCTCAATAAAGCTTGCCTTGAGTGCTTCAAGTAGTGTGTGCCC
GTCTGTTGTGTGACTCTGGTAACTAGAGATCCCTCAGACCCTTTTAGTCAGTGTGGAAAATCTCTAGCAG
CATGTGAGCAAAAGGCCAGCAAAAGGCCAGGAACCGTAAAAAGGCCGCGTTGCTGGCGTTTTTCCATAGG
CTCCGCCCCCCTGACGAGCATCACAAAAATCGACGCTCAAGTCAGAGGTGGCGAAACCCGACAGGACTAT
AAAGATACCAGGCGTTTCCCCCTGGAAGCTCCCTCGTGCGCTCTCCTGTTCCGACCCTGCCGCTTACCGG
ATACCTGTCCGCCTTTCTCCCTTCGGGAAGCGTGGCGCTTTCTCATAGCTCACGCTGTAGGTATCTCAGT
TCGGTGTAGGTCGTTCGCTCCAAGCTGGGCTGTGTGCACGAACCCCCCGTTCAGCCCGACCGCTGCGCCT
TATCCGGTAACTATCGTCTTGAGTCCAACCCGGTAAGACACGACTTATCGCCACTGGCAGCAGCCACTGG
TAACAGGATTAGCAGAGCGAGGTATGTAGGCGGTGCTACAGAGTTCTTGAAGTGGTGGCCTAACTACGGC
TACACTAGAAGAACAGTATTTGGTATCTGCGCTCTGCTGAAGCCAGTTACCTTCGGAAAAAGAGTTGGTA
GCTCTTGATCCGGCAAACAAACCACCGCTGGTAGCGGTGGTTTTTTTGTTTGCAAGCAGCAGATTACGCG
CAGAAAAAAAGGATCTCAAGAAGATCCTTTGATCTTTTCTACGGGGTCTGACGCTCAGTGGAACGAAAAC
TCACGTTAAGGGATTTTGGTCATGAGATTATCAAAAAGGATCTTCACCTAGATCCTTTTAAATTAAAAAT
GAAGTTTTAAATCAATCTAAAGTATATATGAGTAAACTTGGTCTGACAGTTACCAATGCTTAATCAGTGA
GGCACCTATCTCAGCGATCTGTCTATTTCGTTCATCCATAGTTGCCTGACTCCCCGTCGTGTAGATAACT
ACGATACGGGAGGGCTTACCATCTGGCCCCAGTGCTGCAATGATACCGCGAGACCCACGCTCACCGGCTC
CAGATTTATCAGCAATAAACCAGCCAGCCGGAAGGGCCGAGCGCAGAAGTGGTCCTGCAACTTTATCCGC
CTCCATCCAGTCTATTAATTGTTGCCGGGAAGCTAGAGTAAGTAGTTCGCCAGTTAATAGTTTGCGCAAC
GTTGTTGCCATTGCTACAGGCATCGTGGTGTCACGCTCGTCGTTTGGTATGGCTTCATTCAGCTCCGGTT
CCCAACGATCAAGGCGAGTTACATGATCCCCCATGTTGTGCAAAAAAGCGGTTAGCTCCTTCGGTCCTCC
GATCGTTGTCAGAAGTAAGTTGGCCGCAGTGTTATCACTCATGGTTATGGCAGCACTGCATAATTCTCTT
ACTGTCATGCCATCCGTAAGATGCTTTTCTGTGACTGGTGAGTACTCAACCAAGTCATTCTGAGAATAGT
GTATGCGGCGACCGAGTTGCTCTTGCCCGGCGTCAATACGGGATAATACCGCGCCACATAGCAGAACTTT
AAAAGTGCTCATCATTGGAAAACGTTCTTCGGGGCGAAAACTCTCAAGGATCTTACCGCTGTTGAGATCC
AGTTCGATGTAACCCACTCGTGCACCCAACTGATCTTCAGCATCTTTTACTTTCACCAGCGTTTCTGGGT
GAGCAAAAACAGGAAGGCAAAATGCCGCAAAAAAGGGAATAAGGGCGACACGGAAATGTTGAATACTCAT
ACTCTTCCTTTTTCAATATTATTGAAGCATTTATCAGGGTTATTGTCTCATGAGCGGATACATATTTGAA
TGTATTTAGAAAAATAAACAAATAGGGGTTCCGCGCACATTTC
