>Addgene plasmid #84220 | pMK1221 | depositor partial sequence | sequence record 161845 | CCAGAGGTTGATTATCGATAAGC
ACCCTTAAACATGTCTCGACCTGGCTTACTAGTCGGTTCAACTCTAGATAGAAGAACAAGATCGGAAGAG
CGTCGTGTAGGGAAAGAGTGTGACTGACCCCTTGAAGTCCGAGGCCCAAGGCAGTGGGCAGGTCCTGAAG
TTCATTACATCTGTGGCTTCACTAATGAACTTCAGACCTGCCCAACGCTCTGGGTCAACAGCAATATACC
TTCTTCTCGAGTCCAATAAAGTTCCTAGGCAATTCCTGCAGGCTTACTTGTACAGCTCGTCCATTCCTCC
GGTGGAGTGCCGTCCCTCGGCGCGTTCGTACTGTTCCACGATGGTGTAGTCCTCGTTGTGGGAGGTGATG
TCCAACTTGATGTTGACGTTGTAGGCGCCGGGCAGCTGCACGGGCTTCTTGGCCTTGTAGGTGGTCTTGA
CCTCAGCGTCGTAGTGGCCGCCGTCCTTCAGCTTCAGCCTCTGCTTGATCTCTCCTTTCAGAGCGCCGTC
CTCGGGGTACATCCGCTCGGAGGAGGCCTCCCAGCCCATGGTCTTCTTCTGCATTACGGGGCCGTCGGAG
GGGAAGTTGGTGCCGCGCAGCTTCACCTTGTAGATGAACTCGCCGTCCTGGAGAGAGGAGTCCTGGGTCA
CGGTCACCACGCCGCCGTCCTCGAAGTTCATCACGCGCTCCCACTTGAAGCCCTCGGGGAAGGACAGCTT
CAAGTAGTCGGGGATGTCGGCGGGGTGC
