>Addgene plasmid #84220 | pMK1221 | addgene partial sequence | sequence record 166229 | WPRE-R 5'-CATAGCGTAAAAGGAGCAACA-3'
AATTTTGTAATCCAGAGGTTGATTATCGATAAGCTTGATATCGAATTGTACCTAGTGGAACCGGAACCCT
TAAACATGTCTCGACCTGGCTTACTAGTCGGTTCAACTCTAGATAGAAGAACAAGATCGGAAGAGCGTCG
TGTAGGGAAAGAGTGTGACTGACCCCTTGAAGTCCGAGGCCCAAGGCAGTGGGCAGGTCCTGAAGTTCAT
TACATCTGTGGCTTCACTAATGAACTTCAGACCTGCCCAACGCTCTGGGTCAACAGCAATATACCTTCTT
CTCGAGTCCAATAAAGTTCCTAGGCAATTCCTGCAGGCTTACTTGTACAGCTCGTCCATTCCTCCGGTGG
AGTGCCGTCCCTCGGCGCGTTCGTACTGTTCCACGATGGTGTAGTCCTCGTTGTGGGAGGTGATGTCCAA
CTTGATGTTGACGTTGTAGGCGCCGGGCAGCTGCACGGGCTTCTTGGCCTTGTAGGTGGTCTTGACCTC
