>Addgene plasmid #84220 | pMK1221 | addgene partial sequence | sequence record 169214 | puro-variant-R 5'-gtgggcttgtactcggtcat-3'
GACTGGCGCGCCGAGTGAGGGGTTGTGAGCTCTTTTATAGAGCTCGGGAAGCAGAAGCGCGCGAACAGAA
GCGAGAAGCAGGCTGATTGGTTAATTCAAATAAGGCGCAGGGTCATTTCAGGTCCTTGGGGGAGCCTGGA
AACATCTGATGGGTCTTAAGAAACTGCTGAGGGTTGGGCCATATCTGGGGACCATCTGTTCTTGGCCTCG
GGCCGGGGCCGAAACTGCGGTGACCATCTGTTCTTGGCCCCGGGCCGGGGCCGAAACTGCTCACCGCAGA
TATCCTGTTTGGCCCAACGTTAGCTATTTTCATGTACCCGCCCTTGATCTGAACTTCTCTATTCTTGGTT
TGGTATTTTTCCATGCCTTGCAAAATGGCGTTACTGCAGCTAGCTTGCCAAACCTACAGGTGGGGTCTTT
CATTCCCCCCTTTTTCTGGAGACTAAATAAAATCTTTTATTTTATCGGGGCTGCAGGAATGCATGGCGGT
AATACGGTTATCCACGCGGCCCTAGAGCGGGCCCGGTACTAACCAAACTGGATCTCTGCTGTCCCTGTAA
TAAACCCGAAAATTTTGAATTTTTGTAATTTGTTTTTGTAATTCTTTAGTTTGTATGTCTGTTGCTATTA
TGTCTACTATTCTTTCCCCTGCACTGTACCCCCCAATCCCCCCTTTTCTTTTAAAATTGTGGATGAATAC
TGCCATTTGTCTGCAGAATTGGCGCACGCAGTGCCGATCCGTTCACTAATCGAATGGATCTGTCTCTGTC
TCTCTCTCCACCTTCTTCTTCTATTCCTTCGGGCCTGTCGGGTCCCCTCGGGGTTGGGAGGTGGGTCTGA
AACGATAATGGTGAATATCCCTGCCTAACTCTATTCACTATAGAAAGTACAGCAAAAACTATTCTTAAAC
CTACCAAGCCTCCTACTATCATTATGAATAATTTTATATACCACA
